>Addgene plasmid #102792 | pACYC.GFP1Amb | addgene full sequence | sequence record 199526 | Addgene NGS Result
ATACAAATAGAATTAGACTAGCATAACCCCTTGGGGCCTCTAAACGGGTCTTGAGGGGTTTTTTGCACTA
GCATAACCCCTTGGGGCCTCTAAACGGGTCTTGAGGGGTTTTTTGCGAATTCGATCTCAATTGGATATTC
CACTCGAGTCTGGTAAAGAAACCGCTGCTGCGAAATTTGAACGCCAGCACATGGACTCGTCTACTAGCGC
AGCTTAATTAACCTAGGCTGCTGCCACCGCTGAGCAATAACTAGCATAACCCCTTGGGGCCTCTAAACGG
GTCTTGAGGGGTTTTTTGCTGAAACCTCAGGCATTTGAGAAGCACACGGTCACACTGCTTCCGGTAGTCA
ATAAACCGGTAAACCAGCAATAGACATAAGCGGCTATTTAACGACCCTGCCCTGAACCGACGACCGGGTC
GAATTTGCTTTCGAATTTCTGCCATTCATCCGCTTATTATCACTTATTCAGGCGTAGCAACCAGGCGTTT
AAGGGCACCAATAACTGCCTTAAAAAAATTACGCCCCGCCCTGCCACTCATCGCAGTACTGTTGTAATTC
ATTAAGCATTCTGCCGACATGGAAGCCATCACAAACGGCATGATGAACCTGAATCGCCAGCGGCATCAGC
ACCTTGTCGCCTTGCGTATAATATTTGCCCATAGTGAAAACGGGGGCGAAGAAGTTGTCCATATTGGCCA
CGTTTAAATCAAAACTGGTGAAACTCACCCAGGGATTGGCTGAGACGAAAAACATATTCTCAATAAACCC
TTTAGGGAAATAGGCCAGGTTTTCACCGTAACACGCCACATCTTGCGAATATATGTGTAGAAACTGCCGG
AAATCGTCGTGGTATTCACTCCAGAGCGATGAAAACGTTTCAGTTTGCTCATGGAAAACGGTGTAACAAG
GGTGAACACTATCCCATATCACCAGCTCACCGTCTTTCATTGCCATACGGAACTCCGGATGAGCATTCAT
CAGGCGGGCAAGAATGTGAATAAAGGCCGGATAAAACTTGTGCTTATTTTTCTTTACGGTCTTTAAAAAG
GCCGTAATATCCAGCTGAACGGTCTGGTTATAGGTACATTGAGCAACTGACTGAAATGCCTCAAAATGTT
CTTTACGATGCCATTGGGATATATCAACGGTGGTATATCCAGTGATTTTTTTCTCCATTTTAGCTTCCTT
AGCTCCTGAAAATCTCGATAACTCAAAAAATACGCCCGGTAGTGATCTTATTTCATTATGGTGAAAGTTG
GAACCTCTTACGTGCCGATCAACGTCTCATTTTCGCCAAAAGTTGGCCCAGGGCTTCCCGGTATCAACAG
GGACACCAGGATTTATTTATTCTGCGAAGTGATCTTCCGTCACAGGTATTTATTCGGCGCAAAGTGCGTC
GGGTGATGCTGCCAACTTACTGATTTAGTGTATGATGGTGTTTTTGAGGTGCTCCAGTGGCTTCTGTTTC
TATCAGCTGTCCCTCCTGTTCAGCTACTGACGGGGTGGTGCGTAACGGCAAAAGCACCGCCGGACATCAG
CGCTAGCGGAGTGTATACTGGCTTACTATGTTGGCACTGATGAGGGTGTCAGTGAAGTGCTTCATGTGGC
AGGAGAAAAAAGGCTGCACCGGTGCGTCAGCAGAATATGTGATACAGGATATATTCCGCTTCCTCGCTCA
CTGACTCGCTACGCTCGGTCGTTCGACTGCGGCGAGCGGAAATGGCTTACGAACGGGGCGGAGATTTCCT
GGAAGATGCCAGGAAGATACTTAACAGGGAAGTGAGAGGGCCGCGGCAAAGCCGTTTTTCCATAGGCTCC
GCCCCCCTGACAAGCATCACGAAATCTGACGCTCAAATCAGTGGTGGCGAAACCCGACAGGACTATAAAG
ATACCAGGCGTTTCCCCCTGGCGGCTCCCTCGTGCGCTCTCCTGTTCCTGCCTTTCGGTTTACCGGTGTC
ATTCCGCTGTTATGGCCGCGTTTGTCTCATTCCACGCCTGACACTCAGTTCCGGGTAGGCAGTTCGCTCC
AAGCTGGACTGTATGCACGAACCCCCCGTTCAGTCCGACCGCTGCGCCTTATCCGGTAACTATCGTCTTG
AGTCCAACCCGGAAAGACATGCAAAAGCACCACTGGCAGCAGCCACTGGTAATTGATTTAGAGGAGTTAG
TCTTGAAGTCATGCGCCGGTTAAGGCTAAACTGAAAGGACAAGTTTTGGTGACTGCGCTCCTCCAAGCCA
GTTACCTCGGTTCAAAGAGTTGGTAGCTCAGAGAACCTTCGAAAAACCGCCCTGCAAGGCGGTTTTTTCG
TTTTCAGAGCAAGAGATTACGCGCAGACCAAAACGATCTCAAGAAGATCATCTTATTAATCAGATAAAAT
ATTTCTAGATTTCAGTGCAATTTATCTCTTCAAATGTAGCACCTGAAGTCAGCCCCATACGATATAAGTT
GTAATTCTCATGTTAGTCATGCCCCGCGCCCACCGGAAGGAGCTGACTGGGTTGAAGGCTCTCAAGGGCA
TCGGTCGAGATCCCGGTGCCTAATGAGTGAGCTAACTTACATTAATTGCGTTGCGCTCACTGCCCGCTTT
CCAGTCGGGAAACCTGTCGTGCCAGCTGCATTAATGAATCGGCCAACGCGCGGGGAGAGGCGGTTTGCGT
ATTGGGCGCCAGGGTGGTTTTTCTTTTCACCAGTGAGACGGGCAACAGCTGATTGCCCTTCACCGCCTGG
CCCTGAGAGAGTTGCAGCAAGCGGTCCACGCTGGTTTGCCCCAGCAGGCGAAAATCCTGTTTGATGGTGG
TTAACGGCGGGATATAACATGAGCTGTCTTCGGTATCGTCGTATCCCACTACCGAGATGTCCGCACCAAC
GCGCAGCCCGGACTCGGTAATGGCGCGCATTGCGCCCAGCGCCATCTGATCGTTGGCAACCAGCATCGCA
GTGGGAACGATGCCCTCATTCAGCATTTGCATGGTTTGTTGAAAACCGGACATGGCACTCCAGTCGCCTT
CCCGTTCCGCTATCGGCTGAATTTGATTGCGAGTGAGATATTTATGCCAGCCAGCCAGACGCAGACGCGC
CGAGACAGAACTTAATGGGCCCGCTAACAGCGCGATTTGCTGGTGACCCAATGCGACCAGATGCTCCACG
CCCAGTCGCGTACCGTCTTCATGGGAGAAAATAATACTGTTGATGGGTGTCTGGTCAGAGACATCAAGAA
ATAACGCCGGAACATTAGTGCAGGCAGCTTCCACAGCAATGGCATCCTGGTCATCCAGCGGATAGTTAAT
GATCAGCCCACTGACGCGTTGCGCGAGAAGATTGTGCACCGCCGCTTTACAGGCTTCGACGCCGCTTCGT
TCTACCATCGACACCACCACGCTGGCACCCAGTTGATCGGCGCGAGATTTAATCGCCGCGACAATTTGCG
ACGGCGCGTGCAGGGCCAGACTGGAGGTGGCAACGCCAATCAGCAACGACTGTTTGCCCGCCAGTTGTTG
TGCCACGCGGTTGGGAATGTAATTCAGCTCCGCCATCGCCGCTTCCACTTTTTCCCGCGTTTTCGCAGAA
ACGTGGCTGGCCTGGTTCACCACGCGGGAAACGGTCTGATAAGAGACACCGGCATACTCTGCGACATCGT
ATAACGTTACTGGTTTCACATTCACCACCCTGAATTGACTCTCTTCCGGGCGCTATCATGCCATACCGCG
AAAGGTTTTGCGCCATTCGATGGTGTCCGGGATCTCGACGCTCTCCCTTATGCGACTCCTGCATTAGGAA
ATTAATACGACTCACTATAGGGGAATTGTGAGCGGATAACAATTCCCCTGTAGAAATAATTTTGTTTAAC
TTTAATTCTAGAGTCACACAGGACTACTAGATGGGGATGACCATGATTACGCCAAGCTTTATGAGTAAAG
GAGAAGAACTTTTCACTGGAGTTGTCCCAATTCTTGTTGAATTAGATGGTGATGTTAATGGGCACAAATT
TTCTGTCAGTGGAGAGGGTGAAGGTGATGCAACATAGGGAAAACTTACCCTTAAATTTATTTGCACTACT
GGAAAACTACCTGTTCCATGGCCAACACTTGTCACTACTTTCGCGTATGGTCTTCAATGCTTTGCGAGAT
ACCCAGATCATATGAAACAGCATGACTTTTTCAAGAGTGCCATGCCCGAAGGTTATGTACAGGAAAGAAC
TATATTTTTCAAAGATGACGGGAACTACAAGACACGTGCTGAAGTCAAATTTGAAGGTGATACCCTTGTT
AATAGAATCGAGTTAAAAGGTATTGATTTTAAAGAAGATGGAAACATTCTTGGACACAAATTGGAATACA
ACTATAACTCACACAATGTATACATCATGGCAGACAAACAAAAGAATGGAATCAAAGTTAACTTCAAAAT
TAGACACAACATTGAAGATGGAAGCGTTCAACTAGCAGACCATTATCAACAAAATACTCCAATTGGCGAT
GGCCCTGTCCTTTTACCAGACAACCATTACCTGTCCACACAATCTGCCCTTTCGAAAGATCCCAACGAAA
AGAGAGACCACATGGTCCTTCTTGAGTTTGTAACAGCTGCTGGGATTACACATGGCATGGATGAACT
Features (pLannotate 1.2.2; 18 found; start..end, strand, type, name):
     18..65      +  terminator     T7 terminator: transcription terminator for bacteriophage T7 RNA polymerase
     68..115     +  terminator     T7 terminator: transcription terminator for bacteriophage T7 RNA polymerase
    155..196     +  CDS            S-Tag (fragment): affinity and epitope tag derived from pancreatic ribonuclease A
    226..243     +  CDS            SET1 (fragment): solubility-enhancement tag derived from T7 phage gene 10B
    251..298     +  terminator     T7 terminator: transcription terminator for bacteriophage T7 RNA polymerase
    522..1178    -  CDS            cat: CAT_ECOLX - Experimental evidence at protein level: Swiss-Prot protein existence level 1. This enzyme is an effector of chloramphenicol resistance in bacteria. From Escherichia coli. This protein is used as a marker in many commonly used cloning vectors, such as pACYC184.
   1179..1281    -  promoter       cat promoter: promoter of the E. coli cat gene encoding chloramphenicol acetyltransferase
   1402..1545    +  mobile_element IS1 (fragment): prokaryotic transposable element IS1
   1664..1719    -  rep_origin     RSF ori (fragment): Plasmids containing the RSF 1030 origin of replication can be propagated in E. coli cells that contain additional plasmids with compatible origins.
   1807..2352    -  rep_origin     p15A ori: Plasmids containing the medium-copy-number p15A origin of replication can be propagated in E. coli cells that contain a second plasmid with the ColE1 origin.
   2464..2528    -  CDS            TcR (fragment): tetracycline efflux protein; tet; confers resistance to tetracycline
   2543..2564    -  protein_bind   CAP binding site: CAP binding activates transcription in the presence of cAMP. E. coli catabolite activator protein
   2577..3659    -  CDS            lacI: lac repressor; lacI; The lac repressor binds to the lac operator to inhibit transcription in E. coli. This inhibition can be relieved by adding lactose or isopropyl-β-D-thiogalactopyranoside (IPTG).
   3660..3737    -  promoter       lacI promoter: lacI
   3745..3780    -  CDS            TcR (fragment): tetracycline efflux protein; tet; confers resistance to tetracycline
   3783..3801    +  promoter       T7 promoter: promoter for bacteriophage T7 RNA polymerase
   3802..3826    +  protein_bind   lac operator: The lac repressor binds to the lac operator to inhibit transcription in E. coli. This inhibition can be relieved by adding lactose or isopropyl-β-D-thiogalactopyranoside (IPTG). lac repressor encoded by lacI
   3911..7       +  CDS            GFPmut2 (across the origin): GFPmut2 is a basic (constitutively fluorescent) green fluorescent protein published in 1996, derived from Aequorea victoria. It is reported to be a very rapidly-maturing weak dimer.
