[The description below was written by a language model from this plasmid's Addgene catalogue record and pLannotate feature annotations shown in this document.]
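Description:
pACYC.GFP1Amb is a low-copy bacterial expression plasmid of about 4.6 kb, built on a Novagen pACYC-type backbone. It replicates from the p15A origin, which is compatible with ColE1-type plasmids, so it can be maintained in the same E. coli cell as a second vector. Selection is by chloramphenicol, through the cat gene and its native promoter. The feature table also picks up short fragments of a tetracycline resistance gene, IS1 and an RSF origin. These appear to be backbone remnants rather than functional parts.

The payload is a 717 bp GFP coding sequence, annotated as a GFPmut2-like Aequorea victoria variant. It is placed downstream of a T7 promoter with an adjacent lac operator and is followed by T7 terminators. A plasmid-borne lacI gene with its own promoter supplies the repressor, so transcription requires T7 RNA polymerase in the host and is inducible with IPTG. The defining feature is the Y39Stop mutation. The "1Amb" in the name suggests a single amber (TAG) codon, although the record only describes it as a premature stop. Translation normally terminates early at this position, giving a truncated, non-fluorescent product. Full-length fluorescent GFP is made only if the stop codon is read through, for example by a suppressor tRNA and its cognate aminoacyl-tRNA synthetase. S-Tag and SET1 fragments annotated downstream of the terminators look like leftover multiple-cloning-site sequence rather than fusions to GFP.

The plasmid was deposited with a protocol on compartmentalized partnered replication for the directed evolution of genetic parts and circuits. In that setting it most plausibly serves as a fluorescence reporter of stop-codon suppression, used to score evolved translation components carried on a compatible plasmid, though the record does not state this use explicitly.
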