Addgene plasmid #102792: pACYC.GFP1Amb
Purpose: Expresses GFP with a premature stop codon
Depositing lab: Andrew Ellington. Depositing organization: University of Texas at Austin. Publication: Compartmentalized partnered replication for the directed evolution of genetic parts and circuits. Abil Z, Ellefson JW, Gollihar JD, Watkins E, Ellington AD. Nat Protoc. 2017 Dec;12(12):2493-2512. doi: 10.1038/nprot.2017.119. Epub 2017 Nov 9. PubMed 29120463.
Backbone
  Vector backbone: pACYC
  Backbone manufacturer: Novagen
  Total vector size (bp): 4614
  Vector type: Bacterial Expression
Growth in bacteria
  Bacterial resistance: Chloramphenicol, 25 μg/mL
  Growth temperature: 37°C
  Growth strain: DH5alpha
  Copy number: Low Copy
Gene/Insert
  Gene/Insert name: Green Fluorescent Protein (alt name: GFP)
  Insert size (bp): 717
  Mutation: Y39Stop
Terms and licenses: Academic/Nonprofit Terms; Industry Terms: Not Available to Industry
How to cite: pACYC.GFP1Amb was a gift from Andrew Ellington (Addgene plasmid # 102792 ; http://n2t.net/addgene:102792 ; RRID:Addgene_102792)
