>Addgene plasmid #102792 | pACYC.GFP1Amb | depositor partial sequence | sequence record 194394 | TAA TAC GAC TCA CTA TAG GG
ATTTTGTTTAACTTTAATTCTAGAGTCACACAGGACTACTAGATGGGGATGACCATGATTACGCCAAGCT
TTATGAGTAAAGGAGAAGAACTTTTCACTGGAGTTGTCCCAATTCTTGTTGAATTAGATGGTGATGTTAA
TGGGCACAAATTTTCTGTCAGTGGAGAGGGTGAAGGTGATGCAACATAGGGAAAACTTACCCTTAAATTT
ATTTGCACTACTGGAAAACTACCTGTTCCATGGCCAACACTTGTCACTACTTTCGCGTATGGTCTTCAAT
GCTTTGCGAGATACCCAGATCATATGAAACAGCATGACTTTTTCAAGAGTGCCATGCCCGAAGGTTATGT
ACAGGAAAGAACTATATTTTTCAAAGATGACGGGAACTACAAGACACGTGCTGAAGTCAAATTTGAAGGT
GATACCCTTGTTAATAGAATCGAGTTAAAAGGTATTGATTTTAAAGAAGATGGAAACATTCTTGGACACA
AATTGGAATACAACTATAACTCACACAATGTATACATCATGGCAGACAAACAAAAGAATGGAATCAAAGT
TAACTTCAAAATTAGACACAACATTGAAGATGGAAGCGTTCAACTAGCAGACCATTATCAACAAAATACT
CCAATTGGCGATGGCCCTGTCCTTTTACCAGACAACCATTACCTGTCCACACAATCTGCCCTTTCGAAAG
ATCCCAACGAAAAGAGAGACCACATGGTCCTTCTTGAGTTTGTAACAGCTGCTGGGATTACACATGGCAT
GGATGAACTATACAAATAGAATTAGACTAGCATAACCCCTTGGGGCCTCTAAACGGGTCTTGAGGG
