>Addgene plasmid #102792 | pACYC.GFP1Amb | depositor partial sequence | sequence record 194395 | gctcagcggtggcagc
CTTCAATGCTTTGCGAGATACCCAGATCATATGAAACAGCATGACTTTTTCAAGAGTGCCATGCCCGAAG
GTTATGTACAGGAAAGAACTATATTTTTCAAAGATGACGGGAACTACAAGACACGTGCTGAAGTCAAATT
TGAAGGTGATACCCTTGTTAATAGAATCGAGTTAAAAGGTATTGATTTTAAAGAAGATGGAAACATTCTT
GGACACAAATTGGAATACAACTATAACTCACACAATGTATACATCATGGCAGACAAACAAAAGAATGGAA
TCAAAGTTAACTTCAAAATTAGACACAACATTGAAGATGGAAGCGTTCAACTAGCAGACCATTATCAACA
AAATACTCCAATTGGCGATGGCCCTGTCCTTTTACCAGACAACCATTACCTGTCCACACAATCTGCCCTT
TCGAAAGATCCCAACGAAAAGAGAGACCACATGGTCCTTCTTGAGTTTGTAACAGCTGCTGGGATTACAC
ATGGCATGGATGAACTATACAAATAGAATTAGACTAGCATAACCCCTTGGGGCCTCTAAACGGGTCTTGA
GGGGTTTTTTGCACTAGCATAACCCCTTGGGGCCTCTAAACGGGTCTTGAGGGGTTTTTTGCGAATTCGA
TCTC
